Addgene plasmid #103921: PTPN13_PDZ_3
Purpose: Protein expression and purification of PTN13 PDZ3 domain
Depositing lab: Sachdev Sidhu. Depositing organization: University of Toronto. Publication: A specificity map for the PDZ domain family. Tonikian R, Zhang Y, Sazinsky SL, Currell B, Yeh JH, Reva B, Held HA, Appleton BA, Evangelista M, Wu Y, Xin X, Chan AC, Seshagiri S, Lasky LA, Sander C, Boone C, Bader GD, Sidhu SS. PLoS Biol. 2008 Sep 30;6(9):e239. doi: 10.1371/journal.pbio.0060239. PubMed 18828675.
Backbone
  Vector backbone: pGEX-6P-1
  Backbone size w/o insert (bp): 4984
  Vector type: Bacterial Expression
Growth in bacteria
  Bacterial resistance: Ampicillin, 100 μg/mL
  Growth temperature: 37°C
  Growth strain: DH5alpha
  Copy number: Unknown
Gene/Insert
  Gene/Insert name: PTPN13 (alt name: PTN13 PDZ3)
  Species: H. sapiens (human)
  Entrez Gene: PTPN13 (a.k.a. FAP-1, PNP1, PTP-BAS, PTP-BL, PTP1E, PTPL1, PTPLE, hPTP1E)
  Promoter: tac
  Tag / fusion protein: GST (N terminal on backbone)
  Cloning method: Restriction Enzyme; 5′ cloning site unknown (unknown if destroyed); 3′ cloning site unknown (unknown if destroyed)
  Sequencing primers: 5′ pGEX Fwd
Terms and licenses: Academic/Nonprofit Terms; Industry Terms: Not Available to Industry
How to cite: PTPN13_PDZ_3 was a gift from Sachdev Sidhu (Addgene plasmid # 103921 ; http://n2t.net/addgene:103921 ; RRID:Addgene_103921)
