[The description below was written by a language model from this plasmid's Addgene catalogue record and pLannotate feature annotations shown in this document.]
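Description:
PTPN13_PDZ_3 is a bacterial expression plasmid built on the pGEX-6P-1 backbone for producing and purifying the third PDZ domain of human PTPN13, a non-receptor protein tyrosine phosphatase also known as FAP-1, PTP-BAS or PTPL1. The sequenced record is 5,316 nt. The plasmid replicates in E. coli from a ColE1/pMB1-type origin and is selected with ampicillin through the bla (AmpR) gene and its own promoter. Short fragments of rop and the bom mobility region are annotated as remnants of the pBR322-derived lineage; the catalogue lists copy number as unknown.

The expression cassette begins with the hybrid trp/lac tac promoter followed by a lac operator, driving an open reading frame that encodes Schistosoma japonicum glutathione S-transferase fused at its C-terminal end to the PTPN13 fragment of roughly 390 nt. The automated annotation matched this fragment to the mouse Ptpn13 orthologue, but the catalogue records the insert as human, so the mouse label most likely reflects a homology match. The restriction sites used for cloning are not recorded, and no protease cleavage site between GST and the insert is annotated in the feature table. A plasmid-borne lacI gene with its promoter supplies lac repressor, keeping the tac promoter off until IPTG or lactose relieves repression. A lac promoter/operator, a lacZα segment and a small yciV fragment are also annotated downstream of lacI and appear to be backbone carry-over.

The N-terminal GST tag allows affinity capture of the fusion on glutathione resin, consistent with the stated purpose. The construct comes from a study mapping binding specificity across the PDZ domain family.
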