Features (pLannotate 1.2.2; 17 found; start..end, strand, type, name):
      1..29      +  promoter       tac promoter: strong E. coli promoter; hybrid between the trp and lac UV5 promoters
     37..53      +  protein_bind   lac operator: The lac repressor binds to the lac operator to inhibit transcription in E. coli. This inhibition can be relieved by adding lactose or isopropyl-β-D-thiogalactopyranoside (IPTG). lac repressor encoded by lacI
     76..729     +  CDS            GST26_SCHJA: Experimental evidence at protein level: Swiss-Prot protein existence level 1. GST isoenzymes appear to play a central role in the parasite detoxification system. Other functions are also suspected including a role in increasing the solubility of haematin in the parasite gut. From Schistosoma japonicum (Blood fluke).
    721..1107    +  CDS            Ptpn13 (fragment): PTN13_MOUSE - Also known as Ptp14. Experimental evidence at protein level: Swiss-Prot protein existence level 1. Tyrosine phosphatase which regulates negatively FAS-induced apoptosis and NGFR-mediated pro-apoptotic signaling. May regulate phosphoinositide 3-kinase (PI3K) signaling through dephosphorylation of PIK3R2. From Mus musculus (Mouse).
   1151..1190    +  CDS            rop (fragment): Rop protein, which maintains plasmids at low copy number; rop
   1292..1332    +  misc_feature   bom (fragment): basis of mobility region from pBR322
   1437..1541    +  promoter       AmpR promoter: bla
   1542..2402    +  CDS            AmpR: β-lactamase; bla; confers resistance to ampicillin, carbenicillin, and related antibiotics
   2573..3161    +  rep_origin     ori: high-copy-number ColE1/pMB1/pBR322/pUC origin of replication
   3347..3398    -  misc_feature   bom (fragment): basis of mobility region from pBR322
   3405..3482    +  promoter       lacI promoter: lacI
   3483..4565    +  CDS            lacI: lac repressor; lacI; The lac repressor binds to the lac operator to inhibit transcription in E. coli. This inhibition can be relieved by adding lactose or isopropyl-β-D-thiogalactopyranoside (IPTG).
   4578..4599    +  protein_bind   CAP binding site: CAP binding activates transcription in the presence of cAMP. E. coli catabolite activator protein
   4614..4644    +  promoter       lac promoter: promoter for the E. coli lac operon
   4652..4668    +  protein_bind   lac operator: The lac repressor binds to the lac operator to inhibit transcription in E. coli. This inhibition can be relieved by adding lactose or isopropyl-β-D-thiogalactopyranoside (IPTG). lac repressor encoded by lacI
   4688..4861    +  CDS            lacZα: LacZα fragment of β-galactosidase; lacZ fragment
   5125..5241    -  CDS            yciV (fragment): RNAAM_ECOLI - Also known as trpH From Escherichia coli (strain K12).
>Addgene plasmid #103921 | PTPN13_PDZ_3 | addgene full sequence | sequence record 200139 | Addgene NGS Result
TTGACAATTAATCATCGGCTCGTATAATGTGTGGAATTGTGAGCGGATAACAATTTCACACAGGAAACAG
TATTCATGTCCCCTATACTAGGTTATTGGAAAATTAAGGGCCTTGTGCAACCCACTCGACTTCTTTTGGA
ATATCTTGAAGAAAAATATGAAGAGCATTTGTATGAGCGCGATGAAGGTGATAAATGGCGAAACAAAAAG
TTTGAATTGGGTTTGGAGTTTCCCAATCTTCCTTATTATATTGATGGTGATGTTAAATTAACACAGTCTA
TGGCCATCATACGTTATATAGCTGACAAGCACAACATGTTGGGTGGTTGTCCAAAAGAGCGTGCAGAGAT
TTCAATGCTTGAAGGAGCGGTTTTGGATATTAGATACGGTGTTTCGAGAATTGCATATAGTAAAGACTTT
GAAACTCTCAAAGTTGATTTTCTTAGCAAGCTACCTGAAATGCTGAAAATGTTCGAAGATCGTTTATGTC
ATAAAACATATTTAAATGGTGATCATGTAACCCATCCTGACTTCATGTTGTATGACGCTCTTGATGTTGT
TTTATACATGGACCCAATGTGCCTGGATGCGTTCCCAAAATTAGTTTGTTTTAAAAAACGTATTGAAGCT
ATCCCACAAATTGATAAGTACTTGAAATCCAGCAAGTATATAGCATGGCCTTTGCAGGGCTGGCAAGCCA
CGTTTGGTGGTGGCGACCATCCTCCAAAATCGGATCTGGAAGTTCTGTTCCAGGGGCCCCTGGGATCCAC
TCAGGTCAAAGACTACAGCTTTGTCACTGAAGAAAATACATTTGAGGTAAAATTATTTAAAAATAGCTCA
GGTCTAGGATTCAGTTTTTCTCGAGAAGATAATCTTATACCGGAGCAAATTAATGCCAGCATAGTAAGGG
TTAAAAAGCTCTTTCCTGGACAGCCAGCAGCAGAAAGTGGAAAAATTGATGTAGGAGATGTTATCTTGAA
AGTGAATGGAGCCTCTTTGAAAGGACTATCTCAGCAGGAAGTCATATCTGCTCTCAGGGGAACTGCTCCA
GAAGTATTCTTGCTTCTCTGCAGACCTCCACCTGGTGTGCTACCGGAAATTGATACTGCGTGAGTCGACT
CGAGCGGCCGCATCGTGACTGACTGACGATCTGCCTCGCGCGTTTCGGTGATGACGGTGAAAACCTCTGA
CACATGCAGCTCCCGGAGACGGTCACAGCTTGTCTGTAAGCGGATGCCGGGAGCAGACAAGCCCGTCAGG
GCGCGTCAGCGGGTGTTGGCGGGTGTCGGGGCGCAGCCATGACCCAGTCACGTAGCGATAGCGGAGTGTA
TAATTCTTGAAGACGAAAGGGCCTCGTGATACGCCTATTTTTATAGGTTAATGTCATGATAATAATGGTT
TCTTAGACGTCAGGTGGCACTTTTCGGGGAAATGTGCGCGGAACCCCTATTTGTTTATTTTTCTAAATAC
ATTCAAATATGTATCCGCTCATGAGACAATAACCCTGATAAATGCTTCAATAATATTGAAAAAGGAAGAG
TATGAGTATTCAACATTTCCGTGTCGCCCTTATTCCCTTTTTTGCGGCATTTTGCCTTCCTGTTTTTGCT
CACCCAGAAACGCTGGTGAAAGTAAAAGATGCTGAAGATCAGTTGGGTGCACGAGTGGGTTACATCGAAC
TGGATCTCAACAGCGGTAAGATCCTTGAGAGTTTTCGCCCCGAAGAACGTTTTCCAATGATGAGCACTTT
TAAAGTTCTGCTATGTGGCGCGGTATTATCCCGTGTTGACGCCGGGCAAGAGCAACTCGGTCGCCGCATA
CACTATTCTCAGAATGACTTGGTTGAGTACTCACCAGTCACAGAAAAGCATCTTACGGATGGCATGACAG
TAAGAGAATTATGCAGTGCTGCCATAACCATGAGTGATAACACTGCGGCCAACTTACTTCTGACAACGAT
CGGAGGACCGAAGGAGCTAACCGCTTTTTTGCACAACATGGGGGATCATGTAACTCGCCTTGATCGTTGG
GAACCGGAGCTGAATGAAGCCATACCAAACGACGAGCGTGACACCACGATGCCTGCAGCAATGGCAACAA
CGTTGCGCAAACTATTAACTGGCGAACTACTTACTCTAGCTTCCCGGCAACAATTAATAGACTGGATGGA
GGCGGATAAAGTTGCAGGACCACTTCTGCGCTCGGCCCTTCCGGCTGGCTGGTTTATTGCTGATAAATCT
GGAGCCGGTGAGCGTGGGTCTCGCGGTATCATTGCAGCACTGGGGCCAGATGGTAAGCCCTCCCGTATCG
TAGTTATCTACACGACGGGGAGTCAGGCAACTATGGATGAACGAAATAGACAGATCGCTGAGATAGGTGC
CTCACTGATTAAGCATTGGTAACTGTCAGACCAAGTTTACTCATATATACTTTAGATTGATTTAAAACTT
CATTTTTAATTTAAAAGGATCTAGGTGAAGATCCTTTTTGATAATCTCATGACCAAAATCCCTTAACGTG
AGTTTTCGTTCCACTGAGCGTCAGACCCCGTAGAAAAGATCAAAGGATCTTCTTGAGATCCTTTTTTTCT
GCGCGTAATCTGCTGCTTGCAAACAAAAAAACCACCGCTACCAGCGGTGGTTTGTTTGCCGGATCAAGAG
CTACCAACTCTTTTTCCGAAGGTAACTGGCTTCAGCAGAGCGCAGATACCAAATACTGTCCTTCTAGTGT
AGCCGTAGTTAGGCCACCACTTCAAGAACTCTGTAGCACCGCCTACATACCTCGCTCTGCTAATCCTGTT
ACCAGTGGCTGCTGCCAGTGGCGATAAGTCGTGTCTTACCGGGTTGGACTCAAGACGATAGTTACCGGAT
AAGGCGCAGCGGTCGGGCTGAACGGGGGGTTCGTGCACACAGCCCAGCTTGGAGCGAACGACCTACACCG
AACTGAGATACCTACAGCGTGAGCTATGAGAAAGCGCCACGCTTCCCGAAGGGAGAAAGGCGGACAGGTA
TCCGGTAAGCGGCAGGGTCGGAACAGGAGAGCGCACGAGGGAGCTTCCAGGGGGAAACGCCTGGTATCTT
TATAGTCCTGTCGGGTTTCGCCACCTCTGACTTGAGCGTCGATTTTTGTGATGCTCGTCAGGGGGGCGGA
GCCTATGGAAAAACGCCAGCAACGCGGCCTTTTTACGGTTCCTGGCCTTTTGCTGGCCTTTTGCTCACAT
GTTCTTTCCTGCGTTATCCCCTGATTCTGTGGATAACCGTATTACCGCCTTTGAGTGAGCTGATACCGCT
CGCCGCAGCCGAACGACCGAGCGCAGCGAGTCAGTGAGCGAGGAAGCGGAAGAGCGCCTGATGCGGTATT
TTCTCCTTACGCATCTGTGCGGTATTTCACACCGCATAAATTCCGACACCATCGAATGGCGCAAAACCTT
TCGCGGTATGGCATGATAGCGCCCGGAAGAGAGTCAATTCAGGGTGGTGAATGTGAAACCAGTAACGTTA
TACGATGTCGCAGAGTATGCCGGTGTCTCTTATCAGACCGTTTCCCGCGTGGTGAACCAGGCCAGCCACG
TTTCTGCGAAAACGCGGGAAAAAGTGGAAGCGGCGATGGCGGAGCTGAATTACATTCCCAACCGCGTGGC
ACAACAACTGGCGGGCAAACAGTCGTTGCTGATTGGCGTTGCCACCTCCAGTCTGGCCCTGCACGCGCCG
TCGCAAATTGTCGCGGCGATTAAATCTCGCGCCGATCAACTGGGTGCCAGCGTGGTGGTGTCGATGGTAG
AACGAAGCGGCGTCGAAGCCTGTAAAGCGGCGGTGCACAATCTTCTCGCGCAACGCGTCAGTGGGCTGAT
CATTAACTATCCGCTGGATGACCAGGATGCCATTGCTGTGGAAGCTGCCTGCACTAATGTTCCGGCGTTA
TTTCTTGATGTCTCTGACCAGACACCCATCAACAGTATTATTTTCTCCCATGAAGACGGTACGCGACTGG
GCGTGGAGCATCTGGTCGCATTGGGTCACCAGCAAATCGCGCTGTTAGCGGGCCCATTAAGTTCTGTCTC
GGCGCGTCTGCGTCTGGCTGGCTGGCATAAATATCTCACTCGCAATCAAATTCAGCCGATAGCGGAACGG
GAAGGCGACTGGAGTGCCATGTCCGGTTTTCAACAAACCATGCAAATGCTGAATGAGGGCATCGTTCCCA
CTGCGATGCTGGTTGCCAACGATCAGATGGCGCTGGGCGCAATGCGCGCCATTACCGAGTCCGGGCTGCG
CGTTGGTGCGGATATCTCGGTAGTGGGATACGACGATACCGAAGACAGCTCATGTTATATCCCGCCGTTA
ACCACCATCAAACAGGATTTTCGCCTGCTGGGGCAAACCAGCGTGGACCGCTTGCTGCAACTCTCTCAGG
GCCAGGCGGTGAAGGGCAATCAGCTGTTGCCCGTCTCACTGGTGAAAAGAAAAACCACGCTAGCGCCCAA
TACGCAAACCGCCTCTCCCCGCGCGTTGGCCGATTCATTAATGCAGCTGGCACGACAGGTTTCCCGACTG
GAAAGCGGGCAGTGAGCGCAACGCAATTAATGTAAGTTAGCTCACTCATTAGGCACCCCAGGCTTTACAC
TTTATGCTTCCGGCTCGTATGTTGTGTGGAATTGTGAGCGGATAACAATTTCACACAGGAAACAGCTATG
ACCATGATTACGGATTCACTGGCCGTCGTTTTACAACGTCGTGACTGGGAAAACCCTGGCGTTACCCAAC
TTAATCGCCTTGCAGCACATCCCCCTTTCGCCAGCTGGCGTAATAGCGAAGAGGCCCGCACCGATCGCCC
TTCCCAACAGTTGCGCAGCCTGAATGGCGAATGGCGCTTTGCCTGGTTTCCGGCACCAGAAGCGGTGCCG
GAAAGCTGGCTGGAGTGCGATCTTCCTGAGGCCGATACTGTCGTCGTCCCCTCAAACTGGCAGATGCACG
GTTACGATGCGCCCATCTACACCAACGTGACCTATCCCATTACGGTCAATCCGCCGTTTGTTCCCACGGA
GAATCCGACGGGTTGTTACTCGCTCACATTTAATGTTGATGAAAGCTGGCTACAGGAAGGCCAGACGCGA
ATTATTTTTGATGGCGTTGGAATTAGCTTATCGACTGCACGGTGCACCAATGCTTCTGGCGTCAGGCAGC
CATCGGAAGCTGTGGTATGGCTGTGCAGGTCGTAAATCACTGCATAATTCGTGTCGCTCAAGGCGCACTC
CCGTTCTGGATAATGTTTTTTGCGCCGACATCATAACGGTTCTGGCAAATATTCTGAAATGAGCTG
